Addgene plasmid #160555: pUPD Pnos (GB0555)
Purpose: Nos promoter for N-terminal fusions
Depositing lab: Diego Orzaez. Depositing organization: Agencia Estatal Consejo Superior de Investigaciones Científicas, M.P.
Backbone
  Vector backbone: pUPD
  Backbone manufacturer: self-made; derived from pGEMT-Easy manufactured by Promega
  Vector type: Synthetic Biology
Growth in bacteria
  Bacterial resistance: Ampicillin, 100 μg/mL
  Growth temperature: 37°C
  Growth strain: DH5alpha
  Copy number: High Copy
Gene/Insert
  Gene/Insert name: pNos
  Species: Agrobacterium tumefaciens
  Insert size (bp): 1028
  Mutation: BsaI and BsmBI sites removed
  Cloning method: Restriction Enzyme; 5′ cloning site BsmBI (destroyed during cloning); 3′ cloning site BsmBI (destroyed during cloning)
  Sequencing primers: 5′ T7; 3′ SP6
Terms and licenses: Academic/Nonprofit Terms; Industry Terms: Not Available to Industry
Depositor comments: Compatible with GoldenBraid; insert can be released with BsaI
How to cite: pUPD Pnos (GB0555) was a gift from Diego Orzaez (Addgene plasmid # 160555 ; http://n2t.net/addgene:160555 ; RRID:Addgene_160555)
