[The description below was written by a language model from this plasmid's Addgene catalogue record and pLannotate feature annotations shown in this document.]
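Description:
pUPD Pnos (GB0555) is a GoldenBraid entry-level part plasmid carrying the nopaline synthase (nos) promoter from Agrobacterium tumefaciens, stored as a standardised DNA part for plant synthetic biology. The backbone is pUPD, a self-made universal part domestication vector derived from pGEM-T Easy. It is maintained in E. coli at high copy through a ColE1/pUC-type origin and selected with ampicillin via the β-lactamase gene and its native promoter. The backbone also retains an f1 phage origin, a short bom fragment, and remnants of the lac promoter/operator and lacZα region that flank the cloning site, together with T7 and SP6 promoters that serve as sequencing primer sites on either side of the insert.

The insert is catalogued as 1,028 bp and was domesticated by removing internal BsaI and BsmBI sites. It was cloned into pUPD with BsmBI, whose sites were destroyed in the process, and it can be released with BsaI for directional Type IIS assembly with other GoldenBraid parts into plant transcriptional units. The stated purpose is a nos promoter configured for N-terminal fusions, meaning that its downstream overhang is intended to accept an N-terminal tag or signal part ahead of the coding sequence, though the record does not give the overhangs. The automated annotation recognises only a roughly 180 bp core nos promoter, on the minus strand of the 3,352 nt sequenced record, so most of the stated insert length is not annotated. A short hit to a hornet peptide nearby is most likely a spurious match. The plasmid has no plant selection marker or T-DNA borders and functions purely as a part donor.
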