Features (pLannotate 1.2.2; 14 found; start..end, strand, type, name):
     46..225     -  promoter       NOS promoter: nopaline synthase promoter
    332..394     -  CDS            VESPI_VESMG (fragment): Experimental evidence at protein level: Swiss-Prot protein existence level 1. Shows contractile activity on isolated ileum smooth muscle. From Vespa magnifica (Hornet).
    406..424     -  promoter       SP6 promoter: promoter for bacteriophage SP6 RNA polymerase
    466..482     -  protein_bind   lac operator: The lac repressor binds to the lac operator to inhibit transcription in E. coli. This inhibition can be relieved by adding lactose or isopropyl-β-D-thiogalactopyranoside (IPTG). lac repressor encoded by lacI
    490..520     -  promoter       lac promoter: promoter for the E. coli lac operon
    535..556     -  protein_bind   CAP binding site: CAP binding activates transcription in the presence of cAMP. E. coli catabolite activator protein
    569..661     -  CDS            lacI (fragment): lac repressor; lacI; The lac repressor binds to the lac operator to inhibit transcription in E. coli. This inhibition can be relieved by adding lactose or isopropyl-β-D-thiogalactopyranoside (IPTG).
    844..1432    -  rep_origin     ori: high-copy-number ColE1/pMB1/pBR322/pUC origin of replication
   1603..2463    -  CDS            AmpR: β-lactamase; bla; confers resistance to ampicillin, carbenicillin, and related antibiotics
   2464..2568    -  promoter       AmpR promoter: bla
   2595..2645    +  misc_feature   bom (fragment): basis of mobility region from pBR322
   2646..3101    -  rep_origin     f1 ori (sequence partly withheld): f1 bacteriophage origin of replication; arrow indicates direction of (+) strand synthesis
   3105..3262    -  CDS            lacZα (fragment): LacZα fragment of β-galactosidase; lacZ fragment
   3265..3283    +  promoter       T7 promoter: promoter for bacteriophage T7 RNA polymerase
>Addgene plasmid #160555 | pUPD Pnos (GB0555) | addgene full sequence | sequence record 319283 | Addgene NGS Result
TGGTCTCGATGGGCCTCGATCGAGTTGAGAGTGAATATGAGACTCTAATTGGATACCGAGGGGAATTTAT
GGAACGTCAGTGGAGCATTTTTGACAAGAAATATTTGCTAGCTGATAGTGACCTTAGGCGACTTTTGAAC
GCGCAATAATGGTTTCTGACGTATGTGCTTAGCTCATTAAACTCCAGAAACCCGCGGCTCAGTGGCTCCT
TCAACGTTGCGGTTCTGTCAGTTCCAAACGTAAAACGGCTTGTCCCGCGTCATCGGCGGGGGTCATACCG
TGACTCCCTTAATTCTCATGTATCTCCCGAGACCACTCATCGCCCAATCACTAGTGAATTCGCGGCCGCC
TGCAGGTCGACCATATGGGAGAGCTCCCAACGCGTTGGATGCATAGCTTGAGTATTCTATAGTGTCACCT
AAATAGCTTGGCGTAATCATGGTCATAGCTGTTTCCTGTGTGAAATTGTTATCCGCTCACAATTCCACAC
AACATACGAGCCGGAAGCATAAAGTGTAAAGCCTGGGGTGCCTAATGAGTGAGCTAACTCACATTAATTG
CGTTGCGCTCACTGCCCGCTTTCCAGTCGGGAAACCTGTCGTGCCAGCTGCATTAATGAATCGGCCAACG
CGCGGGGAGAGGCGGTTTGCGTATTGGGCGCTCTTCCGCTTCCTCGCTCACTGACTCGCTGCGCTCGGTC
GTTCGGCTGCGGCGAGCGGTATCAGCTCACTCAAAGGCGGTAATACGGTTATCCACAGAATCAGGGGATA
ACGCAGGAAAGAACATGTGAGCAAAAGGCCAGCAAAAGGCCAGGAACCGTAAAAAGGCCGCGTTGCTGGC
GTTTTTCCATAGGCTCCGCCCCCCTGACGAGCATCACAAAAATCGACGCTCAAGTCAGAGGTGGCGAAAC
CCGACAGGACTATAAAGATACCAGGCGTTTCCCCCTGGAAGCTCCCTCGTGCGCTCTCCTGTTCCGACCC
TGCCGCTTACCGGATACCTGTCCGCCTTTCTCCCTTCGGGAAGCGTGGCGCTTTCTCATAGCTCACGCTG
TAGGTATCTCAGTTCGGTGTAGGTCGTTCGCTCCAAGCTGGGCTGTGTGCACGAACCCCCCGTTCAGCCC
GACCGCTGCGCCTTATCCGGTAACTATCGTCTTGAGTCCAACCCGGTAAGACACGACTTATCGCCACTGG
CAGCAGCCACTGGTAACAGGATTAGCAGAGCGAGGTATGTAGGCGGTGCTACAGAGTTCTTGAAGTGGTG
GCCTAACTACGGCTACACTAGAAGAACAGTATTTGGTATCTGCGCTCTGCTGAAGCCAGTTACCTTCGGA
AAAAGAGTTGGTAGCTCTTGATCCGGCAAACAAACCACCGCTGGTAGCGGTGGTTTTTTTGTTTGCAAGC
AGCAGATTACGCGCAGAAAAAAAGGATCTCAAGAAGATCCTTTGATCTTTTCTACGGGGTCTGACGCTCA
GTGGAACGAAAACTCACGTTAAGGGATTTTGGTCATGAGATTATCAAAAAGGATCTTCACCTAGATCCTT
TTAAATTAAAAATGAAGTTTTAAATCAATCTAAAGTATATATGAGTAAACTTGGTCTGACAGTTACCAAT
GCTTAATCAGTGAGGCACCTATCTCAGCGATCTGTCTATTTCGTTCATCCATAGTTGCCTGACTCCCCGT
CGTGTAGATAACTACGATACGGGAGGGCTTACCATCTGGCCCCAGTGCTGCAATGATACCGCGCGACCCA
CGCTCACCGGCTCCAGATTTATCAGCAATAAACCAGCCAGCCGGAAGGGCCGAGCGCAGAAGTGGTCCTG
CAACTTTATCCGCCTCCATCCAGTCTATTAATTGTTGCCGGGAAGCTAGAGTAAGTAGTTCGCCAGTTAA
TAGTTTGCGCAACGTTGTTGCCATTGCTACAGGCATCGTGGTGTCACGCTCGTCGTTTGGTATGGCTTCA
TTCAGCTCCGGTTCCCAACGATCAAGGCGAGTTACATGATCCCCCATGTTGTGCAAAAAAGCGGTTAGCT
CCTTCGGTCCTCCGATCGTTGTCAGAAGTAAGTTGGCCGCAGTGTTATCACTCATGGTTATGGCAGCACT
GCATAATTCTCTTACTGTCATGCCATCCGTAAGATGCTTTTCTGTGACTGGTGAGTACTCAACCAAGTCA
TTCTGAGAATAGTGTATGCGGCGACCGAGTTGCTCTTGCCCGGCGTCAATACGGGATAATACCGCGCCAC
ATAGCAGAACTTTAAAAGTGCTCATCATTGGAAAACGTTCTTCGGGGCGAAAACTCTCAAGGATCTTACC
GCTGTTGAGATCCAGTTCGATGTAACCCACTCGTGCACCCAACTGATCTTCAGCATCTTTTACTTTCACC
AGCGTTTCTGGGTGAGCAAAAACAGGAAGGCAAAATGCCGCAAAAAAGGGAATAAGGGCGACACGGAAAT
GTTGAATACTCATACTCTTCCTTTTTCAATATTATTGAAGCATTTATCAGGGTTATTGTCTCATGAGCGG
ATACATATTTGAATGTATTTAGAAAAATAAACAAATAGGGGTTCCGCGCACATTTCCCCGAAAAGTGCCA
CCTGATGCGGTGTGAAATACCGCACAGATGCGTAAGGAGAAAATACCGCATCAGGAAATTGTAAGCGTTA
ATATTTTGTTAAAATTCGCGTTAAATTTTTGTTAAATCAGCTCATTTTTTAACCAATAGGCCGAAATCGG
CAAAATCCCTTATAAATCAAAAGAATAGACCGAGATAGGGT
[37 nt withheld, positions 2772-2808]
AAAGAACGTGGACTCCAACGTCAAAGGGCGAAAAACCGTCTATCAGGGCGCTGGCCCACTACGTGAACCA
TCACCCT
[91 nt withheld, positions 2886-2976]
G
[124 nt withheld, positions 2978-3101]
CCATTCGCCATTCAGGCTGCGCAACTGTTGGGAAGGGCGATCGGTGCGGGCCTCTTCGCTATTACGCCAG
CTGGCGAAAGGGGGATGTGCTGCAAGGCGATTAAGTTGGGTAACGCCAGGGTTTTCCCAGTCACGACGTT
GTAAAACGACGGCCAGTGAATTGTAATACGACTCACTATAGGGCGAATTGGGCCCGACGTCGCATGCTCC
CGGCCGCCATGGCGGCCGCGGGAATTCGATTGGGCGATGAG
